Addgene plasmid #66105: pCAG tubulin GFP
Purpose: expression of chicken tubulin GFP
Depositing lab: Felicitas Proels & Martin Scaal. Depositing organization: Universitaet zu Koeln. Publication: Communication between distant epithelial cells by filopodia-like protrusions during embryonic development. Sagar, Prols F, Wiegreffe C, Scaal M. Development. 2015 Feb 15;142(4):665-71. doi: 10.1242/dev.115964. Epub 2015 Jan 23. PubMed 25617437.
Backbone
  Vector backbone: pCAG
  Backbone size w/o insert (bp): 5000
  Total vector size (bp): 7127
  Modifications to backbone: The vector pCIG (pCAGGS-IRES2-nucEGFP) containing CMV enhancer/chicken b-actin promoter and rabbit b-globin polyA was double digested using ClaI and NotI to eliminate the IRES-nucGFP sequence.
  Vector type: Chicken expression
Growth in bacteria
  Bacterial resistance: Ampicillin, 100 μg/mL
  Growth temperature: 37°C
  Growth strain: DH5alpha
  Copy number: Unknown
Gene/Insert
  Gene/Insert name: tubulin
  Species: chicken
  Insert size (bp): 2127
  Promoter: CAG
  Tag / fusion protein: EGFP (C terminal on insert)
  Cloning method: Restriction Enzyme; 5′ cloning site ClaI (not destroyed); 3′ cloning site Not (not destroyed)
  Sequencing primers: 5′ pCAG-F; 3′ EGFP-N
Terms and licenses: Academic/Nonprofit Terms; Industry Terms: Not Available to Industry
How to cite: pCAG tubulin GFP was a gift from Felicitas Proels & Martin Scaal (Addgene plasmid # 66105 ; http://n2t.net/addgene:66105 ; RRID:Addgene_66105)
