[The description below was written by a language model from this plasmid's Addgene catalogue record.]
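Description:
pCAG tubulin GFP is a roughly 7.1 kb expression plasmid designed to produce a fluorescently labelled chicken tubulin in chicken cells or embryonic tissue. It is built on a pCAG backbone of about 5 kb that was derived from pCIG (pCAGGS-IRES2-nucEGFP). That parent vector was cut with ClaI and NotI to remove its IRES-nuclear GFP cassette, leaving the CAG regulatory unit and the rabbit β-globin polyadenylation signal. The plasmid is propagated in standard E. coli cloning strains under ampicillin selection. The record gives no copy number, does not name the bacterial origin of replication, and lists no selectable marker for use in eukaryotic cells.

The payload is an insert of about 2.1 kb, cloned between the ClaI and NotI sites, both of which remain intact. It encodes chicken tubulin with EGFP fused at its C-terminus. The record does not specify which tubulin isoform or family member is used. Transcription is driven by the CAG promoter, a composite of the CMV enhancer and the chicken β-actin promoter that gives strong, broadly active expression in vertebrate cells, and transcripts are terminated by the β-globin polyA. Because the original IRES-nucGFP reporter was removed, the only fluorescence comes from the fusion protein itself, which would be expected to incorporate into microtubules and mark the microtubule cytoskeleton in living cells. The associated publication concerns filopodia-like protrusions that mediate communication between distant epithelial cells during embryonic development. This suggests the construct was used to visualise cytoskeletal content in such cellular extensions, although the record's stated purpose is simply expression of chicken tubulin-GFP.
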