>Addgene plasmid #66105 | pCAG tubulin GFP | depositor partial sequence | sequence record 112416 | tubulin GFP
GGCGGGATTCGGCTTCTGGCGTGTGACCGGCGGCTCTAGAGCCTCTGCTAACCATGTTCATGCCTTCTTC
TTTTTCCTACAGCTCCTGGGCAACGTGCTGGTTAATKGTGCTGTCTCATCATTTTGGCAAAGAATTGCTC
GAGGGTCGGATCGACGGTATCGATATGCGTGAGATCGTGCACATCCAGGCCGGGCAGTGCGGCAACCAGA
TCGGCGCCAAGTTCTGGGAGGTCATCAGCGATGAGCACGGCATCGACCCCACCGGCAGCTACCACGGCGA
CAGCGACCTGCAGCTGGAGAGGATCAACGTGTACTACAATGAAGCTGCCGGTAACAAGTACGTCCCCCGT
GCCATCCTGGTTGACCTGGAGCCCGGCACGATGGACTCGGTGCGCTCCGGCCCCTTTGGACAGATCTTCC
GACCCGACAACTTTGTCTTTGGTCAGAGCGGGGCCGGCAACAACTGGGCCAAGGGGCACTACACGGAGGG
CGCTGAGCTGGTGGACTCTGTGCTGGATGTGGTGAGGAAGGAGTCGGAAAGCTGCGACTGCCTGCAGGGC
TTCCAGTTGACCCACTCGCTGGGCGGCGGCACCGGCTCGGGGATGGACACCCTCCTCATCAGCAAGATCC
GCGAGGAGTACCCCGACCGCATCATGAACACGTTCAGCGTCATGCCCTCCCCCAAGGTGTCGGACACGGT
GGTGGAGCCCTACAATGCCACCCTTTCTGTGCACCAGCTGGTGGAGAACACGGACGAGACCTACTGCATC
GACAACGAGGCCCTGTACGACATCTGCTTCCGCACCCTGAAGCTCACCACTCCCACGTACGGGGACCTCA
ACCACCTGGTGTCGGCCACCATGAGCGGCGTGACCACCTGCCTTCGCTTCCCCGGCCAGCTGAACGCCGA
CCTGCGCAAGCTGGCGGTCAACATGGTGCCTTTCCCCCGGCTGCACTTCTTCATGCCGGGCTTCGCCCCG
CTGACGAGCCGCGGCAGCCAGCAGTACCGAGCCCTGACGGTGCCCGAGCTGACGCAGCAGATGTTCGACT
CCAAGAACATGATGGCCGCCTGCGACCCCCGCCACGGCCGCTACCTGACGGTGGCTGCCATCTTCCGAGG
CCGCATGTCCATGAAGGAGGTGGACGAGCAGATGCTGAACGTGCAGAACAAGAACAGCAGCTACTTTGTG
GAGTGGATCCCCAACAACGTGAAGACGGCCGTCTGCGACATCCCCCCGCGTGGCCTCAAGATGTCCGCCA
CCTTCATCGGCAACAGCACGGCCATCCAGGAGCTCTTCAAGAGGATCTCGGAGCAGTTCACGGCCATGTT
CCGGCGCAAGGCCTTCTTGCACTGGTACACCGGCGAGGGCATGGATGAGATGGAGTTCACCGAGGCGGAG
AGCAACATGAACGACCTGGTCTCAGAGTACCAGCAATACCAGGATGCCACCGCTGATGAGCAGGGTGAAT
TTGAAGAGGAAGGAGAGGAGGATGAGGCAGCGGCCGCACCTCGAGCTCAAGCTTCGAATTCTGCAGTCGA
CGGTACCGCGGGCCCGGGATCCATCGCCACCATGGTGAGCAAGGGCGAGGAGCTGTTCACCGGGGTGGTG
CCCATCCTGGTCGAGCTGGACGGCGACGTAAACGGCCACAAGTTCAGCGTGTCCGGCGAGGGCGAGGGCG
ATGCCACCTACGGCAAGCTGACCCTGAAGTTCATCTGCACCACCGGCAAGCTGCCCGTGCCCTGGCCCAC
CCTCGTGACCACCCTGACCTACGGCGTGCAGTGCTTCAGCCGCTACCCCGACCACATGAAGCAGCACGAC
TTCTTCAAGTCCGCCATGCCCGAAGGCTACGTCCAGGAGCGCACCATCTTCTTCAAGGACGACGGCAACT
ACAAGACCCGCGCCGAGGTGAAGTTCGAGGGCGACACCCTGGTGAACCGCATCGAGCTGAAGGGCATCGA
CTTCAAGGAGGACGGCAACATCCTGGGGCACAAGCTGGAGTACAACTACAACAGCCACAACGTCTATATC
ATGGCCGACAAGCAGAAGAACGGCATCAAGGTGAACTTCAAGATCCGCCACAACATCGAGGACGGCAGCG
TGCAGCTCGCCGACCACTACCAGCAGAACACCCCCATCGGCGACGGCCCCGTGCTGCTGCCCGACAACCA
CTACCTGAGCACCCAGTCCGCCCTGAGCAAAGACCCCAACGAGAAGCGCGATCACATGGTCCTGCTGGAG
TTCGTGACCGCCGCCGGGATCACTCTCGGCATGGACGAGCTGTACAAGTAAAGCGGCCGCAATTCACTCC
TCAGGTGCAGGCTGCCTATCAGAAGGTGGTGGCTGGTGTGGCCAATGCCCTGGCTCACAAATACCACTGA
GATCTTTTTCCCTCTGCCAAAAATTATGGGGACATCATGAAGCCCCTTGAGCATCTGACTTCTGGCTAAT
AAAGGGAAATTTATTTTCATTGCAATAGTGTGTTGGAATTTTTTGTGTCTCTCACTCGGAAGGACATATG
GGAGGGCAAATCATTTAAAACATCAGAATGAGTATTTGGTTTAGAGTTTGGCAACATATGCCCATATGCT
GGCTGCCATGAACAAAGGTTGGCTATAAAGAGGTCATCAGTATATGAAACAGCCCCCTGCTGTCCATTCC
TTATTCCATAGAAAAGCCTTGACTTGAGGTTAGATTTTTTTTATATTTTGTTTTGTGTTATTTTTTTCTT
TAACATCCCTAAAATTTTCCTTACATGTTTTACTAGCCAGATTTTTCCTCCTCTCCTGACTACTCCCAGT
CATAGCTGTCCCTTCTTCTCTTATGGAGATCCCTCGACCCTGCACCGTCGACCAGC
