>Addgene plasmid #66105 | pCAG tubulin GFP | addgene partial sequence | sequence record 128868 | EGFP-N 5'-CGTCGCCGTCCAGCTCGACCAG-3'
ACCATGGTGGCGATGGATCCCGGGCCCGCGGTACCGTCGACTGCAGAATTCGAAGCTTGAGCTCGAGGTG
CGGCCGCTGCCTCATCCTCCTCTCCTTCCTCTTCAAATTCACCCTGCTCATCAGCGGTGGCATCCTGGTA
TTGCTGGTACTCTGAGACCAGGTCGTTCATGTTGCTCTCCGCCTCGGTGAACTCCATCTCATCCATGCCC
TCGCCGGTGTACCAGTGCAAGAAGGCCTTGCGCCGGAACATGGCCGTGAACTGCTCCGAGATCCTCTTGA
AGAGCTCCTGGATGGCCGTGCTGTTGCCGATGAAGGTGGCGGACATCTTGAGGCCACGCGGGGGGATGTC
GCAGACGGCCGTCTTCACGTTGTTGGGGATCCACTCCACAAAGTAGCTGCTGTTCTTGTTCTGCACGTTC
AGCATCTGCTCGTCCACCTCCTTCATGGACATGCGACCTCGGAAGATGGCAGCCACCGTCAGGTAGCGGC
CGTGGCGGGGGTCGCAGGCGGCCATCATGTTCTTGGAGTCGAACATCTGCTGCGTCAGCTCGGGCACCGT
CAGGGCTCGGTACTGCTGGCTGCCGCGGCTCGTCAGCGGGGCGAAGCCCGGCATGAAGAAGTGCAGCCGG
GGGAAAGGCACCATGTTGACCGCCAGCTTGCGCAGGTCGGCGTTCAGCTGGCCGGGGAAGCGAAGGCAGG
TGGTCACGCCGCTCATGGTGGCCGACACCAGGTGGTTGAGGTCCCCGTACGTGGGAGTGGTGAGCTTCAG
GGTGCGGAAGCAGATGTCGTACAGGGCCTCGTTGTCGATGCAGTAGGTCTCGTCCGTG
