>Addgene plasmid #66105 | pCAG tubulin GFP | addgene partial sequence | sequence record 132924 | pCAG-F 5'-GCAACGTGCTGGTTATTGTG-3'
GTCGATCGACGGTATCGATATGCGTGAGATCGTGCACATCCAGGCCGGCCAGTGCGGCAACCAGATCGGC
GCTAAGTTCTGGGAGGTCATCAGCGATGAGCACGGCATCGACCCCACCGGCAGCTACCACGGGGACAGCG
ACCTGCAGCTGGAGAGGATCAACGTGTACTACAATGAGGCCACAGGTAACAAGTACGTCCCCCGTGCCAT
CCTGGTTGACCTGGAGCCCGGCACGATGGACTCGGTGCGCTCCGGCCCCTTTGGACAGATCTTCCGACCC
GACAACTTTGTCTTTGGTCAGAGCGGGGCCGGCAACAACTGGGCCAAGGGGCACTACACGGAGGGCGCTG
AGCTGGTGGACTCTGTGCTGGATGTGGTGAGGAAGGAGTCGGAAAGCTGCGACTGCCTGCAGGGCTTCCA
GTTGACCCACTCGCTGGGCGGCGGCACCGGCTCGGGGATGGGCACCCTCCTCATCAGCAAGATCCGCGAG
GAGTACCCCGACCGCATCATGAACACGTTCAGCGTCATGCCCTCCCCCAAGGTGTCGGACACGGTGGTGG
AGCCCTACAATGCCACCCTTTCTGTGCACCAGCTGGTGGAGAACACGGACGAGACCTACTGCATCGACAA
CGAGGCCCTGTACGACATCTGCTTCCGCACCCTGAAGCTCACCACTCCCACGTACGGGGACCTCAACCAC
CTGGTGTCGGCCACCATGAGCGGCGTGACCACCTGCCTTCGCTTCCCCGGCCAGCTGAACGCCGACCTGC
GCAAGCTGGCGGTCAACATGGTGCCTT
